Addgene plasmid #22420: pAc5.1B-lambdaN-HA-DmAGO1
Depositing lab: Elisa Izaurralde. Depositing organization: Max Planck Institute for Developmental Biology. Publication: A crucial role for GW182 and the DCP1:DCP2 decapping complex in miRNA-mediated gene silencing. Rehwinkel J, Behm-Ansmant I, Gatfield D, Izaurralde E. RNA. 2005 Nov . 11(11):1640-7. 10.1261/rna.2191905 PubMed 16177138.
Backbone
  Vector backbone: pac5.1B-lambdaN
  Backbone manufacturer: Elisa Izaurralde
  Backbone size w/o insert (bp): 5455
  Vector type: Drosophila expression
Growth in bacteria
  Bacterial resistance: Ampicillin, 100 μg/mL
  Growth temperature: 37°C
  Growth strain: DH5alpha
  Growth instructions: Dh5 alpha and XL1-blue
  Copy number: High Copy
Gene/Insert
  Gene/Insert name: Argonaut-1, variant A (alt name: AGO1)
  Species: D. melanogaster (fly)
  Insert size (bp): 2955
  GenBank ID: NM_166020
  Entrez Gene: AGO1 (a.k.a. Dmel_CG6671, AGO-1, Ago, Ago-1, Ago1, Agp1, CG6671, Dm Ago1, DmAgo1, Dmel\CG6671, MRE20, ago-1, ago1, ago1-1, anon-WO0257455.29, argonaute1, dAGO1, dAgo1, dmAgo1, l(2)04845, l(2)4845, l(2)k00208, l(2)k08121)
  Tag / fusion protein: lambdaN-HA (N terminal on backbone)
  Cloning method: Restriction Enzyme; 5′ cloning site EcoRI (not destroyed); 3′ cloning site XhoI (not destroyed)
  Sequencing primers: 5′ Ac5 forward primer site; 3′ BGH reverse priming site
Terms and licenses: Academic/Nonprofit Terms; Industry Terms: Not Available to Industry
How to cite: pAc5.1B-lambdaN-HA-DmAGO1 was a gift from Elisa Izaurralde (Addgene plasmid # 22420 ; http://n2t.net/addgene:22420 ; RRID:Addgene_22420)
