[The description below was written by a language model from this plasmid's Addgene catalogue record and pLannotate feature annotations shown in this document.]
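Description:
pAc5.1B-lambdaN-HA-DmAGO1 is a Drosophila expression plasmid built on a pAc5.1B derivative that already carries an N-terminal lambdaN-HA tag. It is about 8.4 kb in total, with a 5.5 kb backbone and an insert of roughly 3 kb. In bacteria it is maintained at high copy through a ColE1/pUC-type origin and selected with ampicillin via the bla gene and its native promoter. The annotated fragments of a tetracycline resistance gene and of SV40 large T antigen are partial and appear to be non-functional backbone remnants. The record lists no selectable marker for insect cells, which suggests use by transient transfection or by co-selection with a separate marker.

Expression is driven by the strong constitutive Drosophila actin 5C promoter and terminated by an SV40 polyadenylation signal. The open reading frame begins with a short fragment of the bacteriophage lambda N protein, followed by an HA epitope. Next comes the coding sequence of D. melanogaster Argonaute-1 (AGO1, variant A), cloned between EcoRI and XhoI. The automated annotation labels this region as rat Ago2, which reflects homology among Argonaute proteins rather than the true identity of the insert. A backbone V5 tag lies downstream of the insert, but the record does not state whether it is in frame and translated.

The lambda N peptide binds boxB RNA hairpins, so the fusion protein can be artificially tethered to a reporter mRNA carrying boxB sites, independently of a guide small RNA. This lets AGO1's silencing activity be measured directly in Drosophila cultured cells, with HA used for detection. Such an application fits the associated study of miRNA-mediated gene silencing, GW182 and the DCP1:DCP2 decapping complex.
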