Features (pLannotate 1.2.2; 11 found; start..end, strand, type, name):
     56..2568    +  promoter       Ac5 promoter: Drosophila melanogaster actin 5C promoter
   2589..2654    +  CDS            N (fragment): REGN_LAMBD - Experimental evidence at protein level: Swiss-Prot protein existence level 1. Plays a role as a transcriptional antitermination factor that allows the virus to initiate its lytic phase. Activates expression of the delayed viral early genes by modifying host RNA polymerase (RNAP) into a form that is resistant to termination signals. This antitermination function requires the host NusA protein which serves to stabilize the interaction between antitermination protein N and host RNA polymerase. From Escherichia phage lambda (Bacteriophage lambda).
   2685..2711    +  CDS            3xHA (fragment): three tandem HA epitope tags
   3060..5663    +  CDS            Ago2: AGO2_RAT - Also known as Eif2c2. Experimental evidence at protein level: Swiss-Prot protein existence level 1. Required for RNA-mediated gene silencing (RNAi) by the RNA- induced silencing complex (RISC). The 'minimal RISC' appears to include AGO2 bound to a short guide RNA such as a microRNA (miRNA) or short interfering RNA (siRNA). These guide RNAs direct RISC to complementary mRNAs that are targets for RISC-mediated gene silencing. The precise mechanism of gene silencing depends on the degree of complementarity between the miRNA or siRNA and its target. Binding of RISC to a perfectly comple
   5695..5736    +  CDS            V5 tag: epitope tag from simian virus 5
   5836..5970    -  polyA_signal   SV40 poly(A) signal: SV40 polyadenylation signal
   5993..6077    -  CDS            large T antigen (fragment): large T antigen from SV40 (simian virus 40)
   6078..6548    +  CDS            TcR (fragment): tetracycline efflux protein; tet; confers resistance to tetracycline
   6592..7180    -  rep_origin     ori: high-copy-number ColE1/pMB1/pBR322/pUC origin of replication
   7351..8211    -  CDS            AmpR: β-lactamase; bla; confers resistance to ampicillin, carbenicillin, and related antibiotics
   8212..8316    -  promoter       AmpR promoter: bla
>Addgene plasmid #22420 | pAc5.1B-lambdaN-HA-DmAGO1 | depositor full sequence | sequence record 10308 | Author sequence
CTTCAAGGAATTAATTCTATATTCTAAAAACACAAATGATACTTCTAAAAAAAATCATGAATGGCATCAA
CTCTGAATCAAATCTTTGCAGATGCACCTACTTCTCATTTCCACTGTCACATCATTTTTCCAGATCTCGC
TGCCTGTTATGTGGCCCACAAACCAAGACACGTTTTATGGCCATTAAAGCTGGCTGATCGTCGCCAAACA
CCAAATACATATCAATATGTACATTCGAGAAAGAAGCGATCAAAGAAGCGTCTTCGGGCGAGTAGGAGAA
TGCGGAGGAGAAGGAGAACGAGCTGATCTAGTATCTCTCCACAATCCAATGCCAACTGACCAACTGGCCA
TATTCGGAGCAATTTGAAGCCAATTTCCATCGCCTGGCGATCGCTCCATTCTTGGCTATATGTTTTTCAC
CGTTCCCGGGGCCATTTTCAAAGACTCGTCGGTAAGATAAGATTGTGTCACTCGCTGTCTCTCTTCATTT
GTCGAAGAATGCTGAGGAATTTCGCGATGACGTCGGCGAGTATTTTGAAGAATGAGAATAATTTGTATTT
ATACGAAAATCAGTTAGTGGAATTTTCTACAAAAACATGTTATCTATAGATAATTTTGTTGCAAAATATG
TTGACTATGACAAAGATTGTATGTATATACCTTTAATGTATTCTCATTTTCTTATGTATTTATAATGGCA
ATGATGATACTGATGATATTTTAAGATGATGCCAGACCACAGGCTGATTTCTGCGTCTTTTGCCGAACGC
AGTGCATGTGCGGTTGTTGTTTTTTGGAATAGTTTCAATTTTCGGACTGTCCGCTTTGATTTCAGTTTCT
TGGCTTATTCAAAAAGCAAAGTAAAGCCAAAAAAGCGAGATGGCAATACCAAATGCGGCAAAACGGTAGT
GGAAGGAAAGGGGTGCGGGGCAGCGGAAGGAAGGGTGGGGCGGGGCGTGGCGGGGTCTGTGGCTGGGCGC
GACGTCACCGACGTTGGAGCCACTCCTTTGACCATGTGTGCGTGTGTGTATTATTCGTGTCTCGCCACTC
GCCGGTTGTTTTTTTCTTTTTATCTCGCTCTCTCTAGCGCCATCTCGTACGCATGCTCAACGCACCGCAT
GTTGCCGTGTCCTTTATGCGTCATTTTGGCTCGAAATAGGCAATTATTTAAACAAAGATTAGTCAACGAA
AACGCTAAAATAAATAAGTCTACAATATGGTTACTTATTGCCATGTGTGTGCAGCCAACGATAGCAACAA
AAGCAACAACACAGTGGCTTTCCCTCTTTCACTTTTTGTTTGCAAGCGCGTGCGAGCAAGACGGCACGAC
CGGCAAACGCAATTACGCTGACAAAGAGCAGACGAAGTTTTGGCCGAAAAACATCAAGGCGCCTGATACG
AATGCATTTGCAATAACAATTGCGATATTTAATATTGTTTATGAAGCTGTTTGACTTCAAAACACACAAA
AAAAAAAATAAAACAAATTATTTGAAAGAGAATTAGGAATCGGACAGCTTATCGTTACGGGCTAACAGCA
CACCGAGACGAAATAGCTTACCTGACGTCACAGCCTCTGGAAGAACTGCCGCCAAGCAGAGAGAGAGAGA
AAAAGAGGGAGAGCAGCTTAGACCGCATGTGCTTGTGTGTGAGGCGTCTCTCTCTTCGTCTCCTGTTTGC
GCAAACGCATAGACTGCACTGAGAAAATCGATTACCTATTTTTTATGAATGAATATTTGCACTATTACTA
TTCAAAACTATTAAGATAGCAATCACATTCAATAGCCAAATACTATACCACCTGAGCGATGCAACGAAAT
GATCAATTTGAGCAAAAATGCTGCATATTTAGGACGGCATCATTATAGAAATGCTTCTTGCTGTGTACTT
TTCTCTCGTCTGGCAGCTGTTTCGCCGTTATTGTTAAAACCGGCTTAAGTTAGGTGTGTTTTCTACGACT
AGTGATGCCCCTACTAGAAGATGTGTGTTGCACAAATGTCCCTGAATAACCAATTTGAAGTGCAGATAGC
AGTAAACGTAAGCTAATATGAATATTATTTAACTGTAATGTTTTAATATCGCTGGACATTACTAATAAAC
CCACTATAAACACATGTACATATGTATGTTTTGGCATACAATGAGTAGTTGGGGAAAAAATGTGTAAAAG
CACCGTGACCATCACAGCATAAAGATAACCAGCTGAAGTATCGAATATGAGTAACCCCCAAATTGAATCA
CATGCCGCAACTGATAGGACCCATGGAAGTACACTCTTCATGGCGATATACAAGACACACACAAGCACGA
ACACCCAGTTGCGGAGGAAATTCTCCGTAAATGAAAACCCAATCGGCGAACAATTCATACCCATATATGG
TAAAAGTTTTGAACGCGACTTGAGAGCGGAGAGCATTGCGGCTGATAAGGTTTTAGCGCTAAGCGGGCTT
TATAAAACGGGCTGCGGGACCAGTTTTCATATCACTACCGTTTGAGTTCTTGTGCTGTGTGGATACTCCT
CCCGACACAAAGCCGCTCCATCAGCCAGCAGTCGTCTAATCCAGAGACCCCGGATCGGGGTACCCAACAT
GGACGCACAAACACGACGACGTGAGCGTCGCGCTGAGAAACAAGCTCAATGGAAAGCTGCAAACGGTGGA
TCTCCTCCAAGCTTGAATTCTATGTACCCATACGATGTTCCAGATTACGCTATGTCCACGGAGCGTGAGC
TGGCTCCCGGTGGGCCAGCTCAGCTCCATCCGCACACGCTGCCGCTGACTTTTCCGGATCTCCAGATGAC
CTCCACCGTGGGCATCATTGGGAAAGTCTACGAGTCACAGTGGACCCCCTCGCCCACTCGGCCTCAGAGT
CCCTCTCAGGCGCAGACTAGCTTCGACACGCTCACATCACCACCAGCGCCCGGCTCGTCGGTCAATCCCA
CCGCCGTCACCAGCCCAAGTGCCCAGAATGTGGCCGCTGGTGGAGCAACTGTGGCCGGTGCAGCAGCAAC
TGCCGCCCAGGTGGCCTCCGCCTTGGGTGCCACCACCGGCAGCGTGACGCCAGCAATTGCCACCGCAACG
CCAGCCACGCAGCCGGATATGCCTGTCTTTACGTGTCCACGACGCCCGAATCTCGGACGAGAGGGTCGCC
CGATTGTGCTGCGCGCCAATCACTTCCAGGTGACAATGCCGCGTGGCTATGTGCATCACTATGACATCAA
TATACAGCCGGACAAGTGTCCGCGAAAGGTGAACCGTGAGATTATCGAGACTATGGTGCATGCCTATAGC
AAGATCTTCGGAGTGCTCAAGCCGGTGTTCGATGGTCGCAACAATCTGTATACCCGCGATCCCCTGCCCA
TTGGCAACGAGCGTCTAGAGCTGGAGGTTACTCTACCCGGCGAGGGCAAAGATCGAATCTTTCGCGTAAC
GATCAAGTGGCAGGCTCAGGTCTCGCTCTTCAATTTGGAGGAAGCTCTCGAAGGCCGCACGCGGCAGATA
CCCTATGATGCCATTTTGGCGCTCGATGTGGTCATGCGCCATCTGCCCAGCATGACGTACACGCCAGTGG
GACGTAGCTTCTTCAGTTCCCCGGAGGGTTACTACCATCCCCTGGGTGGTGGACGCGAGGTTTGGTTCGG
TTTCCATCAGAGCGTAAGGCCCTCGCAGTGGAAGATGATGCTCAATATCGATGTCTCGGCCACCGCTTTC
TACAAGGCTCAACCAGTCATTGACTTCATGTGCGAGGTGCTGGACATTCGCGACATCAACGAGCAGCGCA
AACCGCTCACCGATTCGCAGCGCGTCAAGTTCACGAAGGAGATCAAGGGTTTGAAGATCGAGATCACCCA
CTGCGGCCAGATGCGTCGCAAGTATCGTGTGTGCAACGTCACTCGCCGCCCCGCTCAGATGCAATCATTC
CCACTGCAGCTGGAGAACGGACAGACCGTAGAGTGCACCGTGGCCAAGTACTTCCTGGACAAGTACCGCA
TGAAATTGCGCTACCCGCACTTGCCCTGCCTGCAGGTTGGCCAAGAGCACAAGCACACTTACCTGCCTCT
AGAGGTGTGCAACATTGTGGCCGGACAGCGGTGCATTAAAAAGCTGACCGATATGCAGACGTCGACCATG
ATCAAGGCCACAGCTCGTTCAGCTCCGGATCGTGAGCGTGAGATTAACAACTTGGTAAAGCGCGCCGACT
TCAACAACGATTCGTATGTGCAAGAGTTTGGCCTGACCATCTCCAATTCGATGATGGAGGTACGAGGACG
CGTCTTGCCTCCTCCCAAGCTTCAGTATGGGGGACGTGTGTCTACCGGCCTCACCGGCCAGCAGCTGTTC
CCGCCACAGAACAAGGTGAGCTTGGCCTCGCCCAACCAGGGTGTATGGGATATGCGAGGCAAGCAGTTCT
TCACTGGCGTCGAGATCCGCATCTGGGCCATCGCCTGTTTTGCCCCACAGCGCACGGTGCGCGAGGATGC
GCTGCGTAATTTCACCCAGCAGCTGCAGAAGATCTCAAACGATGCAGGCATGCCGATAATTGGACAGCCG
TGCTTCTGTAAGTACGCCACCGGGCCGGATCAAGTGGAACCCATGTTCCGTTACCTGAAGATCACCTTCC
CCGGCCTGCAACTCGTCGTGGTTGTGCTGCCCGGCAAGACTCCAGTATACGCCGAGGTGAAGCGTGTAGG
TGACACCGTTCTGGGTATGGCCACCCAGTGTGTGCAGGCCAAGAACGTGAACAAGACATCGCCACAGACG
CTCTCTAATCTGTGTCTGAAGATCAACGTCAAGTTGGGCGGCATCAATTCAATTCTGGTCCCCTCCATTC
GGCCAAAGGTCTTCAATGAGCCGGTCATCTTTTTGGGTGCCGATGTGACACACCCACCAGCTGGCGACAA
CAAGAAACCATCGATTGCCGCCGTCGTGGGCTCCATGGATGCCCATCCATCGCGGTATGCCGCCACCGTT
CGCGTACAGCAGCACCGACAGGAGATCATCCAGGAGCTGAGCAGCATGGTGCGCGAGCTGTTGATCATGT
TCTACAAGTCGACGGGCGGCTACAAGCCCCACCGCATCATACTCTATCGTGACGGAGTCTCCGAGGGACA
ATTCCCACATGTCCTGCAACACGAATTGACCGCCATTCGCGAGGCCTGCATTAAGCTAGAGCCAGAGTAT
CGGCCGGGCATCACATTCATTGTGGTGCAGAAGCGCCATCACACTCGACTCTTCTGCGCGGAGAAGAAGG
AGCAGAGCGGCAAATCGGGCAATATTCCCGCAGGCACCACCGTCGATGTGGGCATCACACATCCCACCGA
ATTTGATTTCTATCTATGCAGCCATCAGGGCATCCAGGGCACCAGTCGCCCCTCGCACTACCACGTTCTG
TGGGACGACAATCACTTTGACTCGGACGAGCTGCAGTGCCTCACGTATCAGCTATGCCATACGTACGTGC
GCTGCACCCGATCCGTCAGTATACCGGCGCCAGCCTACTACGCCCATTTAGTGGCCTTCCGTGCCAGATA
TCATCTGGTGGAGAAGGAGCACGATTCGGGCGAGGGTTCGCACCAGAGCGGCTGCTCAGAGGATCGTACG
CCAGGTGCCATGGCCAGGGCCATCACTGTGCACGCGGATACCAAGAAGGTCATGTACTTTGCCTAACTCG
AGTCTAGAGGGCCCGCGGTTCGAAGGTAAGCCTATCCCTAACCCTCTCCTCGGTCTCGATTCTACGCGTA
CCGGTCATCATCACCATCACCATTGAGTTTAAACCCGCTGATCAGCCTCGACTGTGCCTTCTAAGGCCTG
AGCTCGCTGATCAGCCTCGATCGAGGATCCAGACATGATAAGATACATTGATGAGTTTGGACAAACCACA
ACTAGAATGCAGTGAAAAAAATGCTTTATTTGTGAAATTTGTGATGCTATTGCTTTATTTGTAACCATTA
TAAGCTGCAATAAACAAGTTAACAACAACAATTGCATTCATTTTATGTTTCAGGTTCAGGGGGAGGTGTG
GGAGGTTTTTTAAAGCAAGTAAAACCTCTACAAATGTGGTATGGCTGATTATGATCAGTCGACCGATGCC
CTTGAGAGCCTTCAACCCAGTCAGCTCCTTCCGGTGGGCGCGGGGCATGACTATCGTCGCCGCACTTATG
ACTGTCTTCTTTATCATGCAACTCGTAGGACAGGTGCCGGCAGCGCTCTGGGTCATTTTCGGCGAGGACC
GCTTTCGCTGGAGCGCGACGATGATCGGCCTGTCGCTTGCGGTATTCGGAATCTTGCACGCCCTCGCTCA
AGCCTTCGTCACTGGTCCCGCCACCAAACGTTTCGGCGAGAAGCAGGCCATTATCGCCGGCATGGCGGCC
GACGCGCTGGGCTACGTCTTGCTGGCGTTCGCGACGCGAGGCTGGATGGCCTTCCCCATTATGATTCTTC
TCGCTTCCGGCGGCATCGGGATGCCCGCGTTGCAGGCCATGCTGTCCAGGCAGGTAGATGACGACCATCA
GGGACAGCTTCAAGGATCGCTCGCGGCTCTTACCAGCCAGCAAAAGGCCAGGAACCGTAAAAAGGCCGCG
TTGCTGGCGTTTTTCCATAGGCTCCGCCCCCCTGACGAGCATCACAAAAATCGACGCTCAAGTCAGAGGT
GGCGAAACCCGACAGGACTATAAAGATACCAGGCGTTTCCCCCTGGAAGCTCCCTCGTGCGCTCTCCTGT
TCCGACCCTGCCGCTTACCGGATACCTGTCCGCCTTTCTCCCTTCGGGAAGCGTGGCGCTTTCTCAATGC
TCACGCTGTAGGTATCTCAGTTCGGTGTAGGTCGTTCGCTCCAAGCTGGGCTGTGTGCACGAACCCCCCG
TTCAGCCCGACCGCTGCGCCTTATCCGGTAACTATCGTCTTGAGTCCAACCCGGTAAGACACGACTTATC
GCCACTGGCAGCAGCCACTGGTAACAGGATTAGCAGAGCGAGGTATGTAGGCGGTGCTACAGAGTTCTTG
AAGTGGTGGCCTAACTACGGCTACACTAGAAGGACAGTATTTGGTATCTGCGCTCTGCTGAAGCCAGTTA
CCTTCGGAAAAAGAGTTGGTAGCTCTTGATCCGGCAAACAAACCACCGCTGGTAGCGGTGGTTTTTTTGT
TTGCAAGCAGCAGATTACGCGCAGAAAAAAAGGATCTCAAGAAGATCCTTTGATCTTTTCTACGGGGTCT
GACGCTCAGTGGAACGAAAACTCACGTTAAGGGATTTTGGTCATGAGATTATCAAAAAGGATCTTCACCT
AGATCCTTTTAAATTAAAAATGAAGTTTTAAATCAATCTAAAGTATATATGAGTAAACTTGGTCTGACAG
TTACCAATGCTTAATCAGTGAGGCACCTATCTCAGCGATCTGTCTATTTCGTTCATCCATAGTTGCCTGA
CTCCCCGTCGTGTAGATAACTACGATACGGGAGGGCTTACCATCTGGCCCCAGTGCTGCAATGATACCGC
GAGACCCACGCTCACCGGCTCCAGATTTATCAGCAATAAACCAGCCAGCCGGAAGGGCCGAGCGCAGAAG
TGGTCCTGCAACTTTATCCGCCTCCATCCAGTCTATTAATTGTTGCCGGGAAGCTAGAGTAAGTAGTTCG
CCAGTTAATAGTTTGCGCAACGTTGTTGCCATTGCTGCAGGCATCGTGGTGTCACGCTCGTCGTTTGGTA
TGGCTTCATTCAGCTCCGGTTCCCAACGATCAAGGCGAGTTACATGATCCCCCATGTTGTGCAAAAAAGC
GGTTAGCTCCTTCGGTCCTCCGATCGTTGTCAGAAGTAAGTTGGCCGCAGTGTTATCACTCATGGTTATG
GCAGCACTGCATAATTCTCTTACTGTCATGCCATCCGTAAGATGCTTTTCTGTGACTGGTGAGTACTCAA
CCAAGTCATTCTGAGAATAGTGTATGCGGCGACCGAGTTGCTCTTGCCCGGCGTCAACACGGGATAATAC
CGCGCCACATAGCAGAACTTTAAAAGTGCTCATCATTGGAAAACGTTCTTCGGGGCGAAAACTCTCAAGG
ATCTTACCGCTGTTGAGATCCAGTTCGATGTAACCCACTCGTGCACCCAACTGATCTTCAGCATCTTTTA
CTTTCACCAGCGTTTCTGGGTGAGCAAAAACAGGAAGGCAAAATGCCGCAAAAAAGGGAATAAGGGCGAC
ACGGAAATGTTGAATACTCATACTCTTCCTTTTTCAATATTATTGAAGCATTTATCAGGGTTATTGTCTC
ATGAGCGGATACATATTTGAATGTATTTAGAAAAATAAACAAATAGGGGTTCCGCGCACATTTCCCCGAA
AAGTGCCACCTGACGTCTAAGAAACCATTATTATCATGACATTAACCTATAAAAATAGGCGTATCACGAG
GCCCTTTCGT
