>Addgene plasmid #22420 | pAc5.1B-lambdaN-HA-DmAGO1 | addgene partial sequence | sequence record 28225 | 22420 with AC5
GATCGGGGTACCCAACATGGACGCACAAACACGACGACGTGAGCGTCGCGCTGAGAAACAAGCTCAATGG
AAAGCTGCAAACGGTGGATCTCCTCCAAGCTTGAATTCTATGTACCCATACGATGTTCCAGATTACGCTA
TGTCCACGGAGCGTGAGCTGGCTCCCGGTGGGCCAGCTCAGCTCCATCCGCACACGCTGCCGCTGACTTT
TCCGGATCTCCAGATGACCTCCACCGTGGGCATCATTGGGAAAGTCTACGAGTCACAGTGGACCCCCTCG
CCCACTCGGCCTCAGAGTCCCTCTCAGGCGCAGACTAGCTTCGACACGCTCACATCACCACCAGCGCCCG
GCTCGTCGGTCAATCCCACCGCCGTCACCAGCCCAAGTGCCCAGAATGTGGCCGCTGGTGGAGCAACTGT
GGCCGGTGCAGCAGCAACTGCCGCCCAGGTGGCCTCCGCCTTGGGTGCCACCACCGGTAGCGTGACGCCA
GCCATTGCCACCGCAACGCCAGCCACGCAGCCGGATATGCCTGTCTTTACGTGTCCACCACGCCCGAATC
TCGGACGAGAGGGTCGCCCCATTGTGCTGCTCCCTAATCACTTCTAGGTGACCATGCCTGGTGGCTATGT
GCATCACTATGACATCTATATACAGCCGGACAAGTGNCCGCTAAATGTGAACTCTGACATTATCTATACT
ATGGTGCATGTCTATCGCTCGATCCTCGGAGTGCTGNGTGCGCGATCCATGCNCTCAACCCTCTGTACAG
CCCCTANCCCCTGCCTTTGGTAATGAGTC
